>Addgene plasmid #157254 | pD649-HAsp-ICOSLG-COMP5AP-AviTag-9xHis | addgene full sequence | sequence record 383746 | Addgene NGS Result
TTTCAATATTATTGAAGCATTTATCAGGGTTATTGTCTCATGAGCGGATACATATTTGAATGTATTTAGA
AAAATAAACAAATAGGGGTCAGTGTTACAACCAATTAACCAATTCTGAACATTATCGCGAGCCCATTTAT
ACCTGAATATGGCTCATAACACCCCTTGCTCATGACCAAAATCCCTTAACGTGAGTTACGCGCGCGTCGT
TCCACTGAGCGTCAGACCCCGTAGAAAAGATCAAAGGATCTTCTTGAGATCCTTTTTTTCTGCGCGTAAT
CTGCTGCTTGCAAACAAAAAAACCACCGCTACCAGCGGTGGTTTGTTTGCCGGATCAAGAGCTACCAACT
CTTTTTCCGAAGGTAACTGGCTTCAGCAGAGCGCAGATACCAAATACTGTTCTTCTAGTGTAGCCGTAGT
TAGCCCACCACTTCAAGAACTCTGTAGCACCGCCTACATACCTCGCTCTGCTAATCCTGTTACCAGTGGC
TGCTGCCAGTGGCGATAAGTCGTGTCTTACCGGGTTGGACTCAAGACGATAGTTACCGGATAAGGCGCAG
CGGTCGGGCTGAACGGGGGGTTCGTGCACACAGCCCAGCTTGGAGCGAACGACCTACACCGAACTGAGAT
ACCTACAGCGTGAGCTATGAGAAAGCGCCACGCTTCCCGAAGGGAGAAAGGCGGACAGGTATCCGGTAAG
CGGCAGGGTCGGAACAGGAGAGCGCACGAGGGAGCTTCCAGGGGGAAACGCCTGGTATCTTTATAGTCCT
GTCGGGTTTCGCCACCTCTGACTTGAGCGTCGATTTTTGTGATGCTCGTCAGGGGGGCGGAGCCTATGGA
AAAACGCCAGCAACGCGGCCTTTTTACGGTTCCTGGCCTTTTGCTGGCCTTTTGCTCACATGTTCTTTCC
TGCGTTATCCCCTGATTCTGTGGATAACCGTATTACCGCCTTTGAGTGAGCTGATACCGCTCGCCGCAGC
CGAACGACCGAGCGCAGCGAGTCAGTGAGCGAGGAAGCGGAAGGCGAGAGTAGGGAACTGCCAGGCATCA
AACTAAGCAGAAGGCCCCTGACGGATGGCCTTTTTGCGTTTCTACAAACTCTTTCTGTGTTGTAAAACGA
CGGCCAGTCTTAAGCTCGGGCCCCCTGGGCGGTTCTGATAACGAGTAATCGTTAATCCGCAAATAACGTA
AAAACCCGCTTCGGCGGGTTTTTTTATGGGGGGAGTTTAGGGAAAGAGCATTTGTCAGAATATTTAAGGG
CGCCTGTCACTTTGCTTGATATATGAGAATTATTTAACCTTATAAATGAGAAAAAAGCAACGCACTTTAA
ATAAGATACGTTGCTTTTTCGATTGATGAACACCTATAATTAAACTATTCATCTATTATTTATGATTTTT
TGTATATACAATATTTCTAGTTTGTTAAAGAGAATTAAGAAAATAAATCTCGAAAATAATAAAGGGAAAA
TCAGTTTTTGATATCAAAATTATACATGTCAACGATAATACAAAATATAATACAAACTATAAGATGTTAT
CAGTATTTATTATCATTTAGAATAAATTTTGTGTCGCCCTTAATTGTGAGCGGATAACAATTACGAGCTT
CATGCACAGTGGCGTTGACTCAATATTGGCCATTAGCCATATTATTCATTGGTTATATAGCATAAATCAA
TATTGGCTATTGGCCATTGCATACGTTGTATCTATATCATAATATGTACATTTATATTGGCTCATGTCCA
ATATGACCGCCATGTTGGCATTGATTATTGACTAGTTATTAATAGTAATCAATTACGGGGTCATTAGTTC
ATAGCCCATATATGGAGTTCCGCGTTACATAACTTACGGTAAATGGCCCGCCTGGCTGACCGCCCAACGA
CCCCCGCCCATTGACGTCAATAATGACGTATGTTCCCATAGTAACGCCAATAGGGACTTTCCATTGACGT
CAATGGGTGGAGTATTTACGGTAAACTGCCCACTTGGCAGTACATCAAGTGTATCATATGCCAAGTACGC
CCCCTATTGACGTCAATGACGGTAAATGGCCCGCCTGGCATTATGCCCAGTACATGACCTTATGGGACTT
TCCTACTTGGCAGTACATCTACGTATTAGTCATCGCTATTACCATGGTGATGCGGTTTTGGCAGTACATC
AATGGGCGTGGATAGCGGTTTGACTCACGGGGATTTCCAAGTCTCCACCCCATTGACGTCAATGGGAGTT
TGTTTTGGCACCAAAATCAACGGGACTTTCCAAAATGTCGTAACAACTCCGCCCCATTGACGCAAATGGG
CGGTAGGCGTGTACGGTGGGAGGTCTATATAAGCAGAGCTCGTTTAGTGAACCGTCAGATCGCCTGGAGA
CGCCATCCACGCTGTTTTGACCTCCATAGAAGACACCGGGACCGATCCAGCCTCCGCGGCCGGGAACGGT
GCATTGGAACGCGGATTCCCCGTGCCAAGAGTGACGTAAGTACCGCCTATAGAGTCTATAGGCCCACCCC
CTTGGCTTCGTTAGAACGCGGCTACAATTAATACATAACCTTATGTATCATACACATACGATTTAGGTGA
CACTATAGAATAACATCCACTTTGCCTTTCTCTCCACAGGTGTCCACTCCCAGGTCCAACTGCACCTCGG
TTCTATCGAAAACGCGCCTGCTAGCGCCACCATGAAGACCATCATTGCCCTGAGCTACATCTTCTGCCTG
GTGTTCGCTGCGGCCGCC
[714 nt withheld, positions 2749-3462]
GGCGCGCCGGAAGATCAAGTTGATCCAAGATTGATTGATGGCAAGGGCGGATCTCTGGAGGTGCTGTTCC
AGGGACCAGGCGGAAGCGGCAATCCCGGCGGCGATCTGGCCCCCCAGATGCTGCGCGAGCTGCAGGAGAC
CAATGCCGCCCTGCAGGACGTGCGCGAGCTGCTGCGCCACCGCGTGAAGGAGATCACCTTCCTGAAGAAC
ACCGTGATGGAGTGCGACGCCTGCGGTATGCAGCCCTCTAGAGGCTCCGGCTCCATCATCCCAGTTGAGG
AGGAGAACCCGGACTTCTGGAACCGCGAGGCAGCCGAGGCCCTGGGTGCCGCCAAGAAGCTGCAGCCTGC
ACAGACAGCCGCCAAGAACCTCATCATCTTCCTGGGCGATGGGATGGGGGTGTCTACGGTGACAGCTGCC
AGGATCCTAAAAGGGCAGAAGAAGGACAAACTGGGGCCTGAGATACCCCTGGCCATGGACCGCTTCCCAT
ATGTGGCTCTGTCCAAGACATACAATGTAGACAAACATGTGCCAGACAGTGGAGCCACAGCCACGGCCTA
CCTGTGCGGGGTCAAGGGCAACTTCCAGACCATTGGCTTGAGTGCAGCCGCCCGCTTTAACCAGTGCAAC
ACGACACGCGGCAACGAGGTCATCTCCGTGATGAATCGGGCCAAGAAAGCAGGGAAGTCAGTGGGAGTGG
TAACCACCACACGAGTGCAGCACGCCTCGCCAGCCGGCACCTACGCCCACACGGTGAACCGCAACTGGTA
CTCGGACGCCGACGTGCCTGCCTCGGCCCGCCAGGAGGGGTGCCAGGACATCGCTACGCAGCTCATCTCC
AACATGGACATTGACGTGATCCTAGGTGGAGGCCGAAAGTACATGTTTCGCATGGGAACCCCAGACCCTG
AGTACCCAGATGACTACAGCCAAGGTGGGACCAGGCTGGACGGGAAGAATCTGGTGCAGGAATGGCTGGC
GAAGCGCCAGGGTGCCCGGTATGTGTGGAACCGCACTGAGCTCATGCAGGCTTCCCTGGACCCGTCTGTG
ACCCATCTCATGGGTCTCTTTGAGCCTGGAGACATGAAATACGAGATCCACCGAGACTCCACACTGGACC
CCTCCCTGATGGAGATGACAGAGGCTGCCCTGCGCCTGCTGAGCAGGAACCCCCGCGGCTTCTTCCTCTT
CGTGGAGGGTGGTCGCATCGACCATGGTCATCATGAAAGCAGGGCTTACCGGGCACTGACTGAGACGATC
ATGTTCGACGACGCCATTGAGAGGGCGGGCCAGCTCACCAGCGAGGAGGACACGCTGAGCCTCGTCACTG
CCGACCACTCCCACGTCTTCTCCTTCGGAGGCTACCCCCTGCGAGGGAGCTCCATCTTCGGGCTGGCCCC
TGGCAAGGCCCGGGACAGGAAGGCCTACACGGTCCTCCTATACGGAAACGGTCCAGGCTATGTGCTCAAG
GACGGCGCCCGGCCGGATGTTACCGAGAGCGAGAGCGGGAGCCCCGAGTATCGGCAGCAGTCAGCAGTGC
CCCTGGACGAAGAGACCCACGCAGGCGAGGACGTGGCGGTGTTCGCGCGCGGCCCGCAGGCGCACCTGGT
TCACGGCGTGCAGGAGCAGACCTTCATAGCGCACGTCATGGCCTTCGCCGCCTGCCTGGAGCCCTACACC
GCCTGCGACCTGGCGCCCCCCGCCGGCACCACCGACGCCGCGCACCCGGGTGGCGGAGGACTGAACGACA
TCTTCGAGGCTCAGAAAATCGAATGGCACGAACATCACCATCACCATCACCATCACCATTAAGGCCGGCC
TGTAGTCACTGGCACAACGCGTTACCCGGTAAGCCAATCGGGTATACACGGTCGTCATACTGCAGACAGG
GTTCTTCTACTTTGCAAGATAGTCTTGAGTAGTAAAATAAATAGATAGAGAAAATCAGCCTCGACTGTGC
CTTCTAGTTGCCAGCCATCTGTTGTTTGCCCCTCCCCCGTGCCTTCCTTGACCCTGGAAGGTGCCACTCC
CACTGTCCTTTCCTAATAAAATGAGGAAATTGCATCACAACACTCAACCCTATCTCGGTCTATTCTTTTG
ATTTATAAGGGATTTTGCCGATTTCGGCCTATTGGTTAAAAAATGAGCTGATTTAACAAAAATTTAACGC
GAATTAATTCTGTGGAATGTGTGTCAGTTAGGGTGTGGAAAGTCCCCAGGCTCCCCAGCAGGCAGAAGTA
TGCAAAGCATGCATCTCAATTAGTCAGCAACCAGGTGTGGAAAGTCCCCAGGCTCCCCAGCAGGCAGAAG
TATGCAAAGCATGCATCTCAATTAGTCAGCAACCATAGTCCCGCCCCTAACTCCGCCCATCCCGCCCCTA
ACTCCGCCCAGTTCCGCCCATTCTCCGCCCCATGGCTGACTAATTTTTTTTATTTATGCAGAGGCCGAGG
CCGCCTCTGCCTCTGAGCTATTCCAGAAGTAGTGAGGAGGCTTTTTTGGAGGCCTAGGCTTTTGCAAAAA
GCTCCCGGGAGCTTGTATATCCATTTTCGGATCTGATCAGCACGTGTTGACAATTAATCATCGGCATAGT
ATATCGGCATAGTATAATACGACAAGGTGAGGAACTAAACCATGACCGAGTACAAGCCCACGGTGCGCCT
CGCCACCCGCGACGACGTCCCCAGGGCCGTACGCACCCTCGCCGCCGCGTTCGCCGACTACCCCGCCACG
CGCCACACCGTCGATCCGGACCGCCACATCGAGCGGGTCACCGAGCTGCAAGAACTCTTCCTCACGCGCG
TCGGGCTCGACATCGGCAAGGTGTGGGTCGCGGACGACGGCGCCGCGGTGGCGGTCTGGACCACGCCGGA
GAGCGTCGAAGCGGGGGCGGTGTTCGCCGAGATCGGCCCGCGCATGGCCGAGTTGAGCGGTTCCCGGCTG
GCCGCGCAGCAACAGATGGAAGGCCTCCTGGCGCCGCACCGGCCCAAGGAGCCCGCGTGGTTCCTGGCCA
CCGTCGGCGTCTCGCCCGACCACCAGGGCAAGGGTCTGGGCAGCGCCGTCGTGCTCCCCGGAGTGGAGGC
GGCCGAGCGCGCCGGGGTGCCCGCCTTCCTGGAGACATCCGCGCCCCGCAACCTCCCCTTCTACGAGCGG
CTCGGCTTCACCGTCACCGCCGACGTCGAGGTGCCCGAAGGACCGCGCACCTGGTGCATGACCCGCAAGC
CCGGTGCCTGACACGTGCTACGAGATTTCGATTCCACCGCCGCCTTCTATGAAAGGTTGGGCTTCGGAAT
CGTTTTCCGGGACGCCGGCTGGATGATCCTCCAGCGCGGGGATCTCATGCTGGAGTTCTTCGCCCACCCC
AACTTGTTTATTGCAGCTTATAATGGTTACAAATAAAGCAATAGCATCACAAATTTCACAAATAAAGCAT
TTTTTTCACTGCATTCTAGTTGTGGTTTGTCCAAACTCATCAATGTATCTTATCATGTCTGTATACCGTC
GACCTCTAGCTAGAGCTTGGCGTAATCATGGTCATTACCAATGCTTAATCAGTGAGGCACCTATCTCAGC
GATCTGTCTATTTCGTTCATCCATAGTTGCCTGACTCCCCGTCGTGTAGATAACTACGATACGGGAGGGC
TTACCATCTGGCCCCAGCGCTGCGATGATACCGCGAGAACCACGCTCACCGGCTCCGGATTTATCAGCAA
TAAACCAGCCAGCCGGAAGGGCCGAGCGCAGAAGTGGTCCTGCAACTTTATCCGCCTCCATCCAGTCTAT
TAATTGTTGCCGGGAAGCTAGAGTAAGTAGTTCGCCAGTTAATAGTTTGCGCAACGTTGTTGCCATCGCT
ACAGGCATCGTGGTGTCACGCTCGTCGTTTGGTATGGCTTCATTCAGCTCCGGTTCCCAACGATCAAGGC
GAGTTACATGATCCCCCATGTTGTGCAAAAAAGCGGTTAGCTCCTTCGGTCCTCCGATCGTTGTCAGAAG
TAAGTTGGCCGCAGTGTTATCACTCATGGTTATGGCAGCACTGCATAATTCTCTTACTGTCATGCCATCC
GTAAGATGCTTTTCTGTGACTGGTGAGTACTCAACCAAGTCATTCTGAGAATAGTGTATGCGGCGACCGA
GTTGCTCTTGCCCGGCGTCAATACGGGATAATACCGCGCCACATAGCAGAACTTTAAAAGTGCTCATCAT
TGGAAAACGTTCTTCGGGGCGAAAACTCTCAAGGATCTTACCGCTGTTGAGATCCAGTTCGATGTAACCC
ACTCGTGCACCCAACTGATCTTCAGCATCTTTTACTTTCACCAGCGTTTCTGGGTGAGCAAAAACAGGAA
GGCAAAATGCCGCAAAAAAGGGAATAAGGGCGACACGGAAATGTTGAATACTCATATTCTTCCTT
Features (pLannotate 1.2.2; 24 found; start..end, strand, type, name):
    119..143     -  CDS            KanR (fragment): aminoglycoside phosphotransferase; aph(3')-Ia; confers resistance to kanamycin
    254..842     +  rep_origin     ori: high-copy-number ColE1/pMB1/pBR322/pUC origin of replication
   1067..1084    +  terminator     rrnB T2 terminator (fragment): transcription terminator T2 from the E. coli rrnB gene
   1109..1128    -  CDS            lacZα (fragment): LacZα fragment of β-galactosidase; lacZ fragment
   1584..1600    +  protein_bind   lac operator: The lac repressor binds to the lac operator to inhibit transcription in E. coli. This inhibition can be relieved by adding lactose or isopropyl-β-D-thiogalactopyranoside (IPTG). lac repressor encoded by lacI
   1843..2146    +  enhancer       CMV enhancer: human cytomegalovirus immediate early enhancer
   2147..2350    +  promoter       CMV promoter: human cytomegalovirus (CMV) immediate early promoter
   2486..2529    +  intron         CMV intron (fragment): modified intron A from human cytomegalovirus
   2581..2599    +  promoter       SP6 promoter: promoter for bacteriophage SP6 RNA polymerase
   2603..2640    +  CDS            IgH signal sequence (fragment): signal sequence from the mouse immunoglobulin heavy chain variable region
   2719..3462    +  CDS            ICOSLG (fragment) (sequence partly withheld): ICOSL_HUMAN - Also known as B7H2, B7RP1, ICOSL, KIAA0653. Experimental evidence at protein level: Swiss-Prot protein existence level 1. Ligand for the T-cell-specific cell surface receptor ICOS. Acts as a costimulatory signal for T-cell proliferation and cytokine secretion; induces also B-cell proliferation and differentiation into plasma cells. Could play an important role in mediating local tissue responses to inflammatory conditions, as well as in modulating the secondary immune response by co-stimulating memory T-cell function (By similarity). From Homo sapiens (Human).
   3559..3738    +  CDS            Comp (fragment): COMP_RAT - Experimental evidence at protein level: Swiss-Prot protein existence level 1. May play a role in the structural integrity of cartilage via its interaction with other extracellular matrix proteins such as the collagens and fibronectin. Can mediate the interaction of chondrocytes with the cartilage extracellular matrix through interaction with cell surface integrin receptors. Could play a role in the pathogenesis of osteoarthritis. Potent suppressor of apoptosis in both primary chondrocytes and transformed cells. Suppresses apoptosis by blocking the activation of caspase-3 and by indu
   3726..5178    +  CDS            SEAP (fragment): secreted alkaline phosphatase from human placenta The natural enzyme has a C-terminal transmembrane sequence that is replaced by a GPI anchor.
   5203..5244    +  CDS            AviTag™ (fragment): peptide tag that allows for enzymatic biotinylation
   5248..5271    +  CDS            8xHis: 8xHis affinity tag
   5417..5528    +  polyA_signal   bGH poly(A) signal: bovine growth hormone polyadenylation signal
   5529..5637    +  rep_origin     f1 ori (fragment): f1 bacteriophage origin of replication; arrow indicates direction of (+) strand synthesis
   5651..5980    +  promoter       SV40 promoter: SV40 enhancer and early promoter
   6028..6075    +  promoter       EM7 promoter: synthetic bacterial promoter&nbsp
   6094..6693    +  CDS            PuroR (fragment): puromycin N-acetyltransferase; pac from Streptomyces; confers resistance to puromycin
   6703..6828    +  CDS            ble (fragment): BLE_KLEPN - Experimental evidence at protein level: Swiss-Prot protein existence level 1. Binding protein with a strong affinity to the bleomycin family of antibiotics. Binds to CL990; an antimitotic-antibiotic compound. From Klebsiella pneumoniae.
   6823..6944    +  polyA_signal   SV40 poly(A) signal: SV40 polyadenylation signal
   6997..7857    -  CDS            AmpR: β-lactamase; bla; confers resistance to ampicillin, carbenicillin, and related antibiotics
   7860..89      -  promoter       AmpR promoter (fragment) (across the origin): bla
