[The description below was written by a language model from this plasmid's Addgene catalogue record and pLannotate feature annotations shown in this document.]
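Description:
pD649-HAsp-ICOSLG-COMP5AP-AviTag-9xHis is a mammalian expression plasmid built on the pD649 backbone for producing a secreted, tagged form of the extracellular domain of human ICOSLG (ICOS ligand, also known as B7-H2 or CD275). It is propagated in E. coli as a high-copy plasmid through a ColE1/pUC-type origin with ampicillin selection from a β-lactamase gene. The annotated sequence also carries an SV40 early promoter/EM7 promoter cassette driving a puromycin N-acetyltransferase gene followed by an SV40 polyadenylation signal, which could in principle support selection in mammalian cells. Short kanamycin-resistance, lacZα, ble and f1 ori matches are only fragments and are unlikely to be functional.

The expression unit uses the CMV immediate-early enhancer and promoter with a portion of CMV intron A. An SP6 promoter lies just upstream of the coding region, and a bGH polyadenylation signal terminates the transcript. The open reading frame begins with a leader peptide ("HAsp" in the name, though the annotation software matches a fragment of an immunoglobulin heavy chain signal sequence), which directs the fusion into the secretory pathway. The ICOSLG ectodomain lies between retained restriction sites and is joined at its C terminus to the coiled-coil region of rat cartilage oligomeric matrix protein. This pentamerises the fusion and raises binding avidity. Next comes human placental alkaline phosphatase as an enzymatic reporter, then an AviTag for site-specific enzymatic biotinylation and a polyhistidine tag for purification (9xHis by name, annotated as 8xHis).

The plasmid belongs to a collection used to map interactions among human immunoglobulin-superfamily cell-surface proteins, where such multimeric AP fusions suit detection of weak extracellular binding. The depositor notes that some plasmids in the collection may carry an IS4-like transposase upstream of the CMV promoter; none is annotated here.
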