Addgene plasmid #157254: pD649-HAsp-ICOSLG-COMP5AP-AviTag-9xHis
Purpose: Mammalian expression of cell-surface protein extracellular domain fused to COMP5AP-AviTag-9xHis. Protein is secreted from cells.
Depositing lab: Chris Garcia. Depositing organization: Stanford University. Publication: A Human IgSF Cell-Surface Interactome Reveals a Complex Network of Protein-Protein Interactions. Wojtowicz WM, Vielmetter J, Fernandes RA, Siepe DH, Eastman CL, Chisholm GB, Cox S, Klock H, Anderson PW, Rue SM, Miller JJ, Glaser SM, Bragstad ML, Vance J, Lam AW, Lesley SA, Zinn K, Garcia KC. Cell. 2020 Aug 20;182(4):1027-1043.e17. doi: 10.1016/j.cell.2020.07.025. PubMed 32822567.
Backbone
  Vector backbone: pD649
  Backbone size w/o insert (bp): 7153
  Vector type: Mammalian Expression
Growth in bacteria
  Bacterial resistance: Ampicillin, 100 μg/mL
  Growth temperature: 37°C
  Growth strain: DH5alpha
  Copy number: High Copy
Gene/Insert
  Gene/Insert name: ICOSLG (alt name: ICOSL)
  Species: H. sapiens (human)
  Insert size (bp): 714
  Entrez Gene: ICOSLG (a.k.a. B7-H2, B7H2, B7RP-1, B7RP1, B7h, CD275, GL50, ICOS-L, ICOSL, LICOS)
  Promoter: CMV/SP6
  Tag / fusion protein: COMP5AP-AviTag-9xHis (C terminal on backbone)
  Cloning method: Restriction Enzyme; 5′ cloning site GCGGCCGC (not destroyed); 3′ cloning site GGCGCGCC (not destroyed)
  Sequencing primers: 5′ ATTTAGGTGACACTATAG; 3′ CGTCGCACTCCATCACGGTG
Resource information
  A portion of this plasmid was derived from a plasmid made by: synthesis by ThermoFisher
Terms and licenses: Academic/Nonprofit Terms; Industry Terms: Not Available to Industry
Depositor comments: Some plasmids in this collection may have an IS4-like element ISVsa5 family transposase upstream of the CMV promoter.
How to cite: pD649-HAsp-ICOSLG-COMP5AP-AviTag-9xHis was a gift from Chris Garcia (Addgene plasmid # 157254 ; http://n2t.net/addgene:157254 ; RRID:Addgene_157254)
