>Addgene plasmid #157254 | pD649-HAsp-ICOSLG-COMP5AP-AviTag-9xHis | depositor partial sequence | sequence record 303618 | insert (extracellular domain)
[714 nt withheld, positions 1-714]
